Addgene plasmid #46958: pEGFP-C1-FLAG-Ku80
Purpose: Plasmid for expression of GFP-FLAG tagged human Ku80 (N-terminal tag). Confers resistance to G418.
Depositing lab: Steve Jackson. Depositing organization: Gurdon Institute. Publication: A new method for high-resolution imaging of Ku foci to decipher mechanisms of DNA double-strand break repair. Britton S, Coates J, Jackson SP. J Cell Biol. 2013 Jul 29. 10.1083/jcb.201303073 PubMed 23897892.
Backbone
  Vector backbone: pEGFP-C1-FLAG
  Backbone size w/o insert (bp): 4766
  Total vector size (bp): 6912
  Vector type: Mammalian Expression
  Selectable markers: Neomycin (select with G418)
Growth in bacteria
  Bacterial resistance: Kanamycin, 50 μg/mL
  Growth temperature: 37°C
  Growth strain: XL1 Blue
  Copy number: High Copy
Gene/Insert
  Gene/Insert name: Ku80 (alt name: XRCC5)
  Species: H. sapiens (human)
  Insert size (bp): 2199
  GenBank ID: NM_021141.3
  Entrez Gene: XRCC5 (a.k.a. KARP-1, KARP1, KU80, KUB2, Ku86, NFIV)
  Promoter: CMV
  Tag / fusion protein: GFP-FLAG (N terminal on backbone)
  Cloning method: Restriction Enzyme; 5′ cloning site XhoI (not destroyed); 3′ cloning site BamHI (not destroyed)
  Sequencing primers: 5′ CATGGTCCTGCTGGAGTTCGTG; 3′ GCAAGTAAAACCTCTACAAATGTGG
Terms and licenses: Academic/Nonprofit Terms; Industry Terms: Not Available to Industry
Depositor comments: The depositor notes that the D158G point mutation does not affect plasmid function.
How to cite: pEGFP-C1-FLAG-Ku80 was a gift from Steve Jackson (Addgene plasmid # 46958 ; http://n2t.net/addgene:46958 ; RRID:Addgene_46958)
