[The description below was written by a language model from this plasmid's Addgene catalogue record and pLannotate feature annotations shown in this document.]
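Description:
pEGFP-C1-FLAG-Ku80 is a 6.9 kb mammalian expression plasmid built on pEGFP-C1-FLAG, a derivative of the pEGFP-C1 fusion vector carrying an added FLAG epitope. It replicates at high copy in E. coli from a ColE1/pUC-type origin and also carries an f1 origin. A single Tn5 aminoglycoside phosphotransferase gene (NeoR/KanR) provides both selections. A bacterial promoter (annotated as the bla/AmpR promoter) drives it for kanamycin resistance in bacteria, and the SV40 enhancer/early promoter drives it for G418 resistance in mammalian cells, with an HSV TK polyadenylation signal downstream. The short ble, bGH poly(A) and SV40 large T antigen fragments flagged by the annotation software appear to be backbone remnants or partial sequence matches rather than functional elements.

The payload is the human Ku80 (XRCC5) coding sequence, about 2.2 kb, cloned between XhoI and BamHI sites that are both retained. It lies downstream of EGFP and a short FLAG sequence, which the software matches as only a fragment of a 3xFLAG tag. This arrangement yields an N-terminally tagged GFP-FLAG-Ku80 fusion. Transcription is driven by the CMV immediate early enhancer and promoter and terminated by the SV40 poly(A) signal. The depositor notes a D158G point mutation and states that it does not affect plasmid function. The two feature tables describe the same circular sequence with different start coordinates and agree on its content.

Ku80 pairs with Ku70 (XRCC6) to bind DNA ends in non-homologous end joining and acts as a regulatory subunit of DNA-dependent protein kinase. The construct allows transient or G418-selected stable expression of fluorescent, epitope-tagged Ku80. The associated publication concerns high-resolution imaging of Ku foci at DNA double-strand breaks. The FLAG tag additionally allows antibody-based detection or pulldown.
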