Features (pLannotate 1.2.2; 15 found; start..end, strand, type, name):
     52..355     +  enhancer       CMV enhancer: human cytomegalovirus immediate early enhancer
    356..559     +  promoter       CMV promoter: human cytomegalovirus (CMV) immediate early promoter
    604..1320    +  CDS            EGFP: EGFP is a basic (constitutively fluorescent) green fluorescent protein published in 1996, derived from Aequorea victoria. It is reported to be a rapidly-maturing weak dimer with moderate acid sensitivity.
   1336..1364    +  CDS            3xFLAG (fragment): three tandem FLAG® epitope tags
   1366..3558    +  CDS            XRCC5 (sequence partly withheld): XRCC5_HUMAN - Also known as G22P2. Experimental evidence at protein level: Swiss-Prot protein existence level 1. Single-stranded DNA-dependent ATP-dependent helicase. Has a role in chromosome translocation. The DNA helicase II complex binds preferentially to fork-like ends of double-stranded DNA in a cell cycle-dependent manner. It works in the 3'-5' direction. Binding to DNA may be mediated by XRCC6. Involved in DNA non-homologous end joining (NHEJ) required for double-strand break repair and V(D)J recombination. The XRCC5/6 dimer acts as regulatory subunit of the DNA-dependent protein kinase
   3584..3668    +  CDS            large T antigen (fragment): large T antigen from SV40 (simian virus 40)
   3691..3812    +  polyA_signal   SV40 poly(A) signal: SV40 polyadenylation signal
   3846..4274    -  rep_origin     f1 ori (sequence partly withheld): f1 bacteriophage origin of replication; arrow indicates direction of (+) strand synthesis
   4301..4405    +  promoter       AmpR promoter: bla
   4407..4764    +  promoter       SV40 promoter: SV40 enhancer and early promoter
   4799..5593    +  CDS            NeoR/KanR: aminoglycoside phosphotransferase from Tn5; aph(3')-II (or nptII); confers resistance to neomycin, kanamycin, and G418 (Geneticin®)
   5614..5766    +  CDS            ble (fragment): BLE_KLEPN - Experimental evidence at protein level: Swiss-Prot protein existence level 1. Binding protein with a strong affinity to the bleomycin family of antibiotics. Binds to CL990; an antimitotic-antibiotic compound. From Klebsiella pneumoniae.
   5825..5872    +  polyA_signal   HSV TK poly(A) signal: herpes simplex virus thymidine kinase polyadenylation signal (Cole and Stacy, 1985)
   5963..5979    -  polyA_signal   bGH poly(A) signal (fragment): bovine growth hormone polyadenylation signal
   6201..6789    +  rep_origin     ori: high-copy-number ColE1/pMB1/pBR322/pUC origin of replication
>Addgene plasmid #46958 | pEGFP-C1-FLAG-Ku80 | addgene full sequence | sequence record 181118 | Addgene NGS Result
ATAGTAATCAATTACGGGGTCATTAGTTCATAGCCCATATATGGAGTTCCGCGTTACATAACTTACGGTA
AATGGCCCGCCTGGCTGACCGCCCAACGACCCCCGCCCATTGACGTCAATAATGACGTATGTTCCCATAG
TAACGCCAATAGGGACTTTCCATTGACGTCAATGGGTGGAGTATTTACGGTAAACTGCCCACTTGGCAGT
ACATCAAGTGTATCATATGCCAAGTACGCCCCCTATTGACGTCAATGACGGTAAATGGCCCGCCTGGCAT
TATGCCCAGTACATGACCTTATGGGACTTTCCTACTTGGCAGTACATCTACGTATTAGTCATCGCTATTA
CCATGGTGATGCGGTTTTGGCAGTACATCAATGGGCGTGGATAGCGGTTTGACTCACGGGGATTTCCAAG
TCTCCACCCCATTGACGTCAATGGGAGTTTGTTTTGGCACCAAAATCAACGGGACTTTCCAAAATGTCGT
AACAACTCCGCCCCATTGACGCAAATGGGCGGTAGGCGTGTACGGTGGGAGGTCTATATAAGCAGAGCTG
GTTTAGTGAACCGTCAGATCCGCTAGCGCTACCGGTCGCCACCATGGTGAGCAAGGGCGAGGAGCTGTTC
ACCGGGGTGGTGCCCATCCTGGTCGAGCTGGACGGCGACGTAAACGGCCACAAGTTCAGCGTGTCCGGCG
AGGGCGAGGGCGATGCCACCTACGGCAAGCTGACCCTGAAGTTCATCTGCACCACCGGCAAGCTGCCCGT
GCCCTGGCCCACCCTCGTGACCACCCTGACCTACGGCGTGCAGTGCTTCAGCCGCTACCCCGACCACATG
AAGCAGCACGACTTCTTCAAGTCCGCCATGCCCGAAGGCTACGTCCAGGAGCGCACCATCTTCTTCAAGG
ACGACGGCAACTACAAGACCCGCGCCGAGGTGAAGTTCGAGGGCGACACCCTGGTGAACCGCATCGAGCT
GAAGGGCATCGACTTCAAGGAGGACGGCAACATCCTGGGGCACAAGCTGGAGTACAACTACAACAGCCAC
AACGTCTATATCATGGCCGACAAGCAGAAGAACGGCATCAAGGTGAACTTCAAGATCCGCCACAACATCG
AGGACGGCAGCGTGCAGCTCGCCGACCACTACCAGCAGAACACCCCCATCGGCGACGGCCCCGTGCTGCT
GCCCGACAACCACTACCTGAGCACCCAGTCCGCCCTGAGCAAAGACCCCAACGAGAAGCGCGATCACATG
GTCCTGCTGGAGTTCGTGACCGCCGCCGGGATCACTCTCGGCATGGACGAGCTGTACAAGTCCGGACTCA
GATCTGATTACAAGGATGACGACGATAAGCTCGAG
[469 nt withheld, positions 1366-1834]
G
[1723 nt withheld, positions 1836-3558]
TAAGGATCCACCGGATCTAGATAACTGATCATAATCAGCCATACCACATTTGTAGAGGTTTTACTTGCTT
TAAAAAACCTCCCACACCTCCCCCTGAACCTGAAACATAAAATGAATGCAATTGTTGTTGTTAACTTGTT
TATTGCAGCTTATAATGGTTACAAATAAAGCAATAGCATCACAAATTTCACAAATAAAGCATTTTTTTCA
CTGCATTCTAGTTGTGGTTTGTCCAAACTCATCAATGTATCTTAACGCGTAAATTGTAAGCGTTAATATT
TTGTTAAAATTCGCGTTAAATTTTTGTTAAATCAGCTCATTTTTTAACCAATAGGCCGAAATCGGCAAAA
TCCCTTATAAATCAAAAGAATAGACCGAGATAGGGT
[37 nt withheld, positions 3945-3981]
AAAGAACGTGGACTCCAACGTCAAAGG
[49 nt withheld, positions 4009-4057]
T
[91 nt withheld, positions 4059-4149]
G
[124 nt withheld, positions 4151-4274]
CAGGTGGCACTTTTCGGGGAAATGTGCGCGGAACCCCTATTTGTTTATTTTTCTAAATACATTCAAATAT
GTATCCGCTCATGAGACAATAACCCTGATAAATGCTTCAATAATATTGAAAAAGGAAGAGTCCTGAGGCG
GAAAGAACCAGCTGTGGAATGTGTGTCAGTTAGGGTGTGGAAAGTCCCCAGGCTCCCCAGCAGGCAGAAG
TATGCAAAGCATGCATCTCAATTAGTCAGCAACCAGGTGTGGAAAGTCCCCAGGCTCCCCAGCAGGCAGA
AGTATGCAAAGCATGCATCTCAATTAGTCAGCAACCATAGTCCCGCCCCTAACTCCGCCCATCCCGCCCC
TAACTCCGCCCAGTTCCGCCCATTCTCCGCCCCATGGCTGACTAATTTTTTTTATTTATGCAGAGGCCGA
GGCCGCCTCGGCCTCTGAGCTATTCCAGAAGTAGTGAGGAGGCTTTTTTGGAGGCCTAGGCTTTTGCAAA
GATCGATCAAGAGACAGGATGAGGATCGTTTCGCATGATTGAACAAGATGGATTGCACGCAGGTTCTCCG
GCCGCTTGGGTGGAGAGGCTATTCGGCTATGACTGGGCACAACAGACAATCGGCTGCTCTGATGCCGCCG
TGTTCCGGCTGTCAGCGCAGGGGCGCCCGGTTCTTTTTGTCAAGACCGACCTGTCCGGTGCCCTGAATGA
ACTGCAAGACGAGGCAGCGCGGCTATCGTGGCTGGCCACGACGGGCGTTCCTTGCGCAGCTGTGCTCGAC
GTTGTCACTGAAGCGGGAAGGGACTGGCTGCTATTGGGCGAAGTGCCGGGGCAGGATCTCCTGTCATCTC
ACCTTGCTCCTGCCGAGAAAGTATCCATCATGGCTGATGCAATGCGGCGGCTGCATACGCTTGATCCGGC
TACCTGCCCATTCGACCACCAAGCGAAACATCGCATCGAGCGAGCACGTACTCGGATGGAAGCCGGTCTT
GTCGATCAGGATGATCTGGACGAAGAGCATCAGGGGCTCGCGCCAGCCGAACTGTTCGCCAGGCTCAAGG
CGAGCATGCCCGACGGCGAGGATCTCGTCGTGACCCATGGCGATGCCTGCTTGCCGAATATCATGGTGGA
AAATGGCCGCTTTTCTGGATTCATCGACTGTGGCCGGCTGGGTGTGGCGGACCGCTATCAGGACATAGCG
TTGGCTACCCGTGATATTGCTGAAGAGCTTGGCGGCGAATGGGCTGACCGCTTCCTCGTGCTTTACGGTA
TCGCCGCTCCCGATTCGCAGCGCATCGCCTTCTATCGCCTTCTTGACGAGTTCTTCTGAGCGGGACTCTG
GGGTTCGAAATGACCGACCAAGCGACGCCCAACCTGCCATCACGAGATTTCGATTCCACCGCCGCCTTCT
ATGAAAGGTTGGGCTTCGGAATCGTTTTCCGGGACGCCGGCTGGATGATCCTCCAGCGCGGGGATCTCAT
GCTGGAGTTCTTCGCCCACCCTAGGGGGAGGCTAACTGAAACACGGAAGGAGACAATACCGGAAGGAACC
CGCGCTATGACGGCAATAAAAAGACAGAATAAAACGCACGGTGTTGGGTCGTTTGTTCATAAACGCGGGG
TTCGGTCCCAGGGCTGGCACTCTGTCGATACCCCACCGAGACCCCATTGGGGCCAATACGCCCGCGTTTC
TTCCTTTTCCCCACCCCACCCCCCAAGTTCGGGTGAAGGCCCAGGGCTCGCAGCCAACGTCGGGGCGGCA
GGCCCTGCCATAGCCTCAGGTTACTCATATATACTTTAGATTGATTTAAAACTTCATTTTTAATTTAAAA
GGATCTAGGTGAAGATCCTTTTTGATAATCTCATGACCAAAATCCCTTAACGTGAGTTTTCGTTCCACTG
AGCGTCAGACCCCGTAGAAAAGATCAAAGGATCTTCTTGAGATCCTTTTTTTCTGCGCGTAATCTGCTGC
TTGCAAACAAAAAAACCACCGCTACCAGCGGTGGTTTGTTTGCCGGATCAAGAGCTACCAACTCTTTTTC
CGAAGGTAACTGGCTTCAGCAGAGCGCAGATACCAAATACTGTTCTTCTAGTGTAGCCGTAGTTAGGCCA
CCACTTCAAGAACTCTGTAGCACCGCCTACATACCTCGCTCTGCTAATCCTGTTACCAGTGGCTGCTGCC
AGTGGCGATAAGTCGTGTCTTACCGGGTTGGACTCAAGACGATAGTTACCGGATAAGGCGCAGCGGTCGG
GCTGAACGGGGGGTTCGTGCACACAGCCCAGCTTGGAGCGAACGACCTACACCGAACTGAGATACCTACA
GCGTGAGCTATGAGAAAGCGCCACGCTTCCCGAAGGGAGAAAGGCGGACAGGTATCCGGTAAGCGGCAGG
GTCGGAACAGGAGAGCGCACGAGGGAGCTTCCAGGGGGAAACGCCTGGTATCTTTATAGTCCTGTCGGGT
TTCGCCACCTCTGACTTGAGCGTCGATTTTTGTGATGCTCGTCAGGGGGGCGGAGCCTATGGAAAAACGC
CAGCAACGCGGCCTTTTTACGGTTCCTGGCCTTTTGCTGGCCTTTTGCTCACATGTTCTTTCCTGCGTTA
TCCCCTGATTCTGTGGATAACCGTATTACCGCCATGCATTAGTTATTA
