Features (pLannotate 1.2.2; 15 found; start..end, strand, type, name):
      6..2198    +  CDS            XRCC5 (sequence withheld): XRCC5_HUMAN - Also known as G22P2. Experimental evidence at protein level: Swiss-Prot protein existence level 1. Single-stranded DNA-dependent ATP-dependent helicase. Has a role in chromosome translocation. The DNA helicase II complex binds preferentially to fork-like ends of double-stranded DNA in a cell cycle-dependent manner. It works in the 3'-5' direction. Binding to DNA may be mediated by XRCC6. Involved in DNA non-homologous end joining (NHEJ) required for double-strand break repair and V(D)J recombination. The XRCC5/6 dimer acts as regulatory subunit of the DNA-dependent protein kinase
   2224..2308    +  CDS            large T antigen (fragment): large T antigen from SV40 (simian virus 40)
   2331..2452    +  polyA_signal   SV40 poly(A) signal: SV40 polyadenylation signal
   2486..2914    -  rep_origin     f1 ori (sequence partly withheld): f1 bacteriophage origin of replication; arrow indicates direction of (+) strand synthesis
   2941..3045    +  promoter       AmpR promoter: bla
   3047..3404    +  promoter       SV40 promoter: SV40 enhancer and early promoter
   3439..4233    +  CDS            NeoR/KanR: aminoglycoside phosphotransferase from Tn5; aph(3')-II (or nptII); confers resistance to neomycin, kanamycin, and G418 (Geneticin®)
   4254..4406    +  CDS            ble (fragment): BLE_KLEPN - Experimental evidence at protein level: Swiss-Prot protein existence level 1. Binding protein with a strong affinity to the bleomycin family of antibiotics. Binds to CL990; an antimitotic-antibiotic compound. From Klebsiella pneumoniae.
   4465..4512    +  polyA_signal   HSV TK poly(A) signal: herpes simplex virus thymidine kinase polyadenylation signal (Cole and Stacy, 1985)
   4603..4619    -  polyA_signal   bGH poly(A) signal (fragment): bovine growth hormone polyadenylation signal
   4841..5429    +  rep_origin     ori: high-copy-number ColE1/pMB1/pBR322/pUC origin of replication
   5604..5907    +  enhancer       CMV enhancer: human cytomegalovirus immediate early enhancer
   5908..6111    +  promoter       CMV promoter: human cytomegalovirus (CMV) immediate early promoter
   6156..6872    +  CDS            EGFP: EGFP is a basic (constitutively fluorescent) green fluorescent protein published in 1996, derived from Aequorea victoria. It is reported to be a rapidly-maturing weak dimer with moderate acid sensitivity.
   6888..4       +  CDS            3xFLAG (fragment) (across the origin): three tandem FLAG® epitope tags
>Addgene plasmid #46958 | pEGFP-C1-FLAG-Ku80 | analyzer sequence | sequence record 66847
TCGAG
[2193 nt withheld, positions 6-2198]
TAAGGATCCACCGGATCTAGATAACTGATCATAATCAGCCATACCACATTTGTAGAGGTTTTACTTGCTT
TAAAAAACCTCCCACACCTCCCCCTGAACCTGAAACATAAAATGAATGCAATTGTTGTTGTTAACTTGTT
TATTGCAGCTTATAATGGTTACAAATAAAGCAATAGCATCACAAATTTCACAAATAAAGCATTTTTTTCA
CTGCATTCTAGTTGTGGTTTGTCCAAACTCATCAATGTATCTTAACGCGTAAATTGTAAGCGTTAATATT
TTGTTAAAATTCGCGTTAAATTTTTGTTAAATCAGCTCATTTTTTAACCAATAGGCCGAAATCGGCAAAA
TCCCTTATAAATCAAAAGAATAGACCGAGATAGGGT
[37 nt withheld, positions 2585-2621]
AAAGAACGTGGACTCCAACGTCAAAGG
[49 nt withheld, positions 2649-2697]
T
[91 nt withheld, positions 2699-2789]
G
[124 nt withheld, positions 2791-2914]
CAGGTGGCACTTTTCGGGGAAATGTGCGCGGAACCCCTATTTGTTTATTTTTCTAAATACATTCAAATAT
GTATCCGCTCATGAGACAATAACCCTGATAAATGCTTCAATAATATTGAAAAAGGAAGAGTCCTGAGGCG
GAAAGAACCAGCTGTGGAATGTGTGTCAGTTAGGGTGTGGAAAGTCCCCAGGCTCCCCAGCAGGCAGAAG
TATGCAAAGCATGCATCTCAATTAGTCAGCAACCAGGTGTGGAAAGTCCCCAGGCTCCCCAGCAGGCAGA
AGTATGCAAAGCATGCATCTCAATTAGTCAGCAACCATAGTCCCGCCCCTAACTCCGCCCATCCCGCCCC
TAACTCCGCCCAGTTCCGCCCATTCTCCGCCCCATGGCTGACTAATTTTTTTTATTTATGCAGAGGCCGA
GGCCGCCTCGGCCTCTGAGCTATTCCAGAAGTAGTGAGGAGGCTTTTTTGGAGGCCTAGGCTTTTGCAAA
GATCGATCAAGAGACAGGATGAGGATCGTTTCGCATGATTGAACAAGATGGATTGCACGCAGGTTCTCCG
GCCGCTTGGGTGGAGAGGCTATTCGGCTATGACTGGGCACAACAGACAATCGGCTGCTCTGATGCCGCCG
TGTTCCGGCTGTCAGCGCAGGGGCGCCCGGTTCTTTTTGTCAAGACCGACCTGTCCGGTGCCCTGAATGA
ACTGCAAGACGAGGCAGCGCGGCTATCGTGGCTGGCCACGACGGGCGTTCCTTGCGCAGCTGTGCTCGAC
GTTGTCACTGAAGCGGGAAGGGACTGGCTGCTATTGGGCGAAGTGCCGGGGCAGGATCTCCTGTCATCTC
ACCTTGCTCCTGCCGAGAAAGTATCCATCATGGCTGATGCAATGCGGCGGCTGCATACGCTTGATCCGGC
TACCTGCCCATTCGACCACCAAGCGAAACATCGCATCGAGCGAGCACGTACTCGGATGGAAGCCGGTCTT
GTCGATCAGGATGATCTGGACGAAGAGCATCAGGGGCTCGCGCCAGCCGAACTGTTCGCCAGGCTCAAGG
CGAGCATGCCCGACGGCGAGGATCTCGTCGTGACCCATGGCGATGCCTGCTTGCCGAATATCATGGTGGA
AAATGGCCGCTTTTCTGGATTCATCGACTGTGGCCGGCTGGGTGTGGCGGACCGCTATCAGGACATAGCG
TTGGCTACCCGTGATATTGCTGAAGAGCTTGGCGGCGAATGGGCTGACCGCTTCCTCGTGCTTTACGGTA
TCGCCGCTCCCGATTCGCAGCGCATCGCCTTCTATCGCCTTCTTGACGAGTTCTTCTGAGCGGGACTCTG
GGGTTCGAAATGACCGACCAAGCGACGCCCAACCTGCCATCACGAGATTTCGATTCCACCGCCGCCTTCT
ATGAAAGGTTGGGCTTCGGAATCGTTTTCCGGGACGCCGGCTGGATGATCCTCCAGCGCGGGGATCTCAT
GCTGGAGTTCTTCGCCCACCCTAGGGGGAGGCTAACTGAAACACGGAAGGAGACAATACCGGAAGGAACC
CGCGCTATGACGGCAATAAAAAGACAGAATAAAACGCACGGTGTTGGGTCGTTTGTTCATAAACGCGGGG
TTCGGTCCCAGGGCTGGCACTCTGTCGATACCCCACCGAGACCCCATTGGGGCCAATACGCCCGCGTTTC
TTCCTTTTCCCCACCCCACCCCCCAAGTTCGGGTGAAGGCCCAGGGCTCGCAGCCAACGTCGGGGCGGCA
GGCCCTGCCATAGCCTCAGGTTACTCATATATACTTTAGATTGATTTAAAACTTCATTTTTAATTTAAAA
GGATCTAGGTGAAGATCCTTTTTGATAATCTCATGACCAAAATCCCTTAACGTGAGTTTTCGTTCCACTG
AGCGTCAGACCCCGTAGAAAAGATCAAAGGATCTTCTTGAGATCCTTTTTTTCTGCGCGTAATCTGCTGC
TTGCAAACAAAAAAACCACCGCTACCAGCGGTGGTTTGTTTGCCGGATCAAGAGCTACCAACTCTTTTTC
CGAAGGTAACTGGCTTCAGCAGAGCGCAGATACCAAATACTGTCCTTCTAGTGTAGCCGTAGTTAGGCCA
CCACTTCAAGAACTCTGTAGCACCGCCTACATACCTCGCTCTGCTAATCCTGTTACCAGTGGCTGCTGCC
AGTGGCGATAAGTCGTGTCTTACCGGGTTGGACTCAAGACGATAGTTACCGGATAAGGCGCAGCGGTCGG
GCTGAACGGGGGGTTCGTGCACACAGCCCAGCTTGGAGCGAACGACCTACACCGAACTGAGATACCTACA
GCGTGAGCTATGAGAAAGCGCCACGCTTCCCGAAGGGAGAAAGGCGGACAGGTATCCGGTAAGCGGCAGG
GTCGGAACAGGAGAGCGCACGAGGGAGCTTCCAGGGGGAAACGCCTGGTATCTTTATAGTCCTGTCGGGT
TTCGCCACCTCTGACTTGAGCGTCGATTTTTGTGATGCTCGTCAGGGGGGCGGAGCCTATGGAAAAACGC
CAGCAACGCGGCCTTTTTACGGTTCCTGGCCTTTTGCTGGCCTTTTGCTCACATGTTCTTTCCTGCGTTA
TCCCCTGATTCTGTGGATAACCGTATTACCGCCATGCATTAGTTATTAATAGTAATCAATTACGGGGTCA
TTAGTTCATAGCCCATATATGGAGTTCCGCGTTACATAACTTACGGTAAATGGCCCGCCTGGCTGACCGC
CCAACGACCCCCGCCCATTGACGTCAATAATGACGTATGTTCCCATAGTAACGCCAATAGGGACTTTCCA
TTGACGTCAATGGGTGGAGTATTTACGGTAAACTGCCCACTTGGCAGTACATCAAGTGTATCATATGCCA
AGTACGCCCCCTATTGACGTCAATGACGGTAAATGGCCCGCCTGGCATTATGCCCAGTACATGACCTTAT
GGGACTTTCCTACTTGGCAGTACATCTACGTATTAGTCATCGCTATTACCATGGTGATGCGGTTTTGGCA
GTACATCAATGGGCGTGGATAGCGGTTTGACTCACGGGGATTTCCAAGTCTCCACCCCATTGACGTCAAT
GGGAGTTTGTTTTGGCACCAAAATCAACGGGACTTTCCAAAATGTCGTAACAACTCCGCCCCATTGACGC
AAATGGGCGGTAGGCGTGTACGGTGGGAGGTCTATATAAGCAGAGCTGGTTTAGTGAACCGTCAGATCCG
CTAGCGCTACCGGTCGCCACCATGGTGAGCAAGGGCGAGGAGCTGTTCACCGGGGTGGTGCCCATCCTGG
TCGAGCTGGACGGCGACGTAAACGGCCACAAGTTCAGCGTGTCCGGCGAGGGCGAGGGCGATGCCACCTA
CGGCAAGCTGACCCTGAAGTTCATCTGCACCACCGGCAAGCTGCCCGTGCCCTGGCCCACCCTCGTGACC
ACCCTGACCTACGGCGTGCAGTGCTTCAGCCGCTACCCCGACCACATGAAGCAGCACGACTTCTTCAAGT
CCGCCATGCCCGAAGGCTACGTCCAGGAGCGCACCATCTTCTTCAAGGACGACGGCAACTACAAGACCCG
CGCCGAGGTGAAGTTCGAGGGCGACACCCTGGTGAACCGCATCGAGCTGAAGGGCATCGACTTCAAGGAG
GACGGCAACATCCTGGGGCACAAGCTGGAGTACAACTACAACAGCCACAACGTCTATATCATGGCCGACA
AGCAGAAGAACGGCATCAAGGTGAACTTCAAGATCCGCCACAACATCGAGGACGGCAGCGTGCAGCTCGC
CGACCACTACCAGCAGAACACCCCCATCGGCGACGGCCCCGTGCTGCTGCCCGACAACCACTACCTGAGC
ACCCAGTCCGCCCTGAGCAAAGACCCCAACGAGAAGCGCGATCACATGGTCCTGCTGGAGTTCGTGACCG
CCGCCGGGATCACTCTCGGCATGGACGAGCTGTACAAGTCCGGACTCAGATCTGATTACAAGGATGACGA
CGATAAGC
